LOCUS       Exported 8323 bp ds-DNA circular SYN 13-MAY-2021
DEFINITION  3rd generation lentiviral gRNA plasmid targeting human CDK18.
ACCESSION   .
VERSION     .
KEYWORDS    CDK18 gRNA (BRDN0001144740)
SOURCE      synthetic DNA construct
  ORGANISM  synthetic DNA construct
REFERENCE   1 (bases 1 to 8323)
  AUTHORS   Doench JG, Fusi N, Sullender M, Hegde M, Vaimberg EW, Donovan KF,
            Smith I, Tothova Z, Wilen C, Orchard R, Virgin HW, Listgarten J,
            Root DE
  TITLE     Optimized sgRNA design to maximize activity and minimize off-target
            effects of CRISPR-Cas9.
  JOURNAL   Nat Biotechnol. 2016 Jan 18. doi: 10.1038/nbt.3437.
  PUBMED    26780180
REFERENCE   2 (bases 1 to 8323)
  AUTHORS   .
  TITLE     Direct Submission
  JOURNAL   Exported May 13, 2021 from SnapGene Server 1.1.58
            http://www.snapgene.com
FEATURES             Location/Qualifiers
     source          1..8323
                     /organism="synthetic DNA construct"
                     /mol_type="other DNA"
     promoter        87..1265
                     /label=EF-1-alpha promoter
                     /note="strong constitutive promoter for human elongation
                     factor EF-1-alpha"
     intron          318..1256
                     /label=EF-1-alpha intron A
                     /note="intron upstream of the start codon of human
                     EF-1-alpha"
     primer_bind     1213..1233
                     /label=EF1a-F
                     /note="Human elongation factor-1a promoter, forward primer"
     CDS             1278..1877
                     /codon_start=1
                     /gene="pac from Streptomyces alboniger"
                     /product="puromycin N-acetyltransferase"
                     /label=PuroR
                     /note="confers resistance to puromycin"
                     /translation="MTEYKPTVRLATRDDVPRAVRTLAAAFADYPATRHTVDPDRHIER
                     VTELQELFLTRVGLDIGKVWVADDGAAVAVWTTPESVEAGAVFAEIGPRMAELSGSRLA
                     AQQQMEGLLAPHRPKEPAWFLATVGVSPDHQGKGLGSAVVLPGVEAAERAGVPAFLETS
                     APRNLPFYERLGFTVTADVEVPEGPRTWCMTRKPGA"
     primer_bind     complement(1278..1297)
                     /label=Puro-R
                     /note="Puromycin resistance gene, reverse primer. Also
                     called puro-variant-R"
     primer_bind     1774..1794
                     /label=Puro-F
                     /note="Puromycin resistance gene, forward primer"
     misc_feature    1893..2481
                     /label=WPRE
                     /note="woodchuck hepatitis virus posttranscriptional
                     regulatory element"
     primer_bind     complement(1946..1966)
                     /label=WPRE-R
                     /note="WPRE, reverse primer"
     CDS             complement(2364..2375)
                     /codon_start=1
                     /product="Factor Xa recognition and cleavage site"
                     /label=Factor Xa site
                     /translation="IEGR"
     LTR             2553..2786
                     /label=3' LTR (Delta-U3)
                     /note="self-inactivating 3' long terminal repeat (LTR) from
                     HIV-1"
     polyA_signal    2864..2985
                     /label=SV40 poly(A) signal
                     /note="SV40 polyadenylation signal"
     primer_bind     complement(2901..2920)
                     /label=SV40pA-R
                     /note="SV40 polyA, reverse primer"
     primer_bind     2955..2974
                     /label=EBV-rev
                     /note="SV40 polyA terminator, reverse primer"
     rep_origin      3025..3160
                     /label=SV40 ori
                     /note="SV40 origin of replication"
     primer_bind     3087..3106
                     /label=SV40pro-F
                     /note="SV40 promoter/origin, forward primer"
     primer_bind     complement(3180..3199)
                     /label=T7
                     /note="T7 promoter, forward primer"
     promoter        complement(3181..3199)
                     /label=T7 promoter
                     /note="promoter for bacteriophage T7 RNA polymerase"
     primer_bind     complement(3209..3226)
                     /label=M13 Forward
                     /note="In lacZ gene. Also called M13-F20 or M13 (-21)
                     Forward"
     primer_bind     complement(3209..3225)
                     /label=M13 fwd
                     /note="common sequencing primer, one of multiple similar
                     variants"
     primer_bind     complement(3218..3240)
                     /label=M13/pUC Forward
                     /note="In lacZ gene"
     rep_origin      3367..3822
                     /direction=RIGHT
                     /label=f1 ori
                     /note="f1 bacteriophage origin of replication; arrow
                     indicates direction of (+) strand synthesis"
     primer_bind     complement(3454..3473)
                     /label=F1ori-R
                     /note="F1 origin, reverse primer"
     primer_bind     3664..3685
                     /label=F1ori-F
                     /note="F1 origin, forward primer"
     promoter        3848..3952
                     /gene="bla"
                     /label=AmpR promoter
     CDS             3953..4813
                     /codon_start=1
                     /gene="bla"
                     /product="beta-lactamase"
                     /label=AmpR
                     /note="confers resistance to ampicillin, carbenicillin, and
                     related antibiotics"
                     /translation="MSIQHFRVALIPFFAAFCLPVFAHPETLVKVKDAEDQLGARVGYI
                     ELDLNSGKILESFRPEERFPMMSTFKVLLCGAVLSRIDAGQEQLGRRIHYSQNDLVEYS
                     PVTEKHLTDGMTVRELCSAAITMSDNTAANLLLTTIGGPKELTAFLHNMGDHVTRLDRW
                     EPELNEAIPNDERDTTMPVAMATTLRKLLTGELLTLASRQQLIDWMEADKVAGPLLRSA
                     LPAGWFIADKSGAGERGSRGIIAALGPDGKPSRIVVIYTTGSQATMDERNRQIAEIGAS
                     LIKHW"
     primer_bind     complement(4171..4190)
                     /label=Amp-R
                     /note="Ampicillin resistance gene, reverse primer"
     rep_origin      4984..5572
                     /direction=RIGHT
                     /label=ori
                     /note="high-copy-number ColE1/pMB1/pBR322/pUC origin of
                     replication"
     primer_bind     5473..5492
                     /label=pBR322ori-F
                     /note="pBR322 origin, forward primer"
     primer_bind     5726..5743
                     /label=L4440
                     /note="L4440 vector, forward primer"
     protein_bind    5860..5881
                     /label=CAP binding site
                     /bound_moiety="E. coli catabolite activator protein"
                     /note="CAP binding activates transcription in the presence
                     of cAMP."
     promoter        5896..5926
                     /label=lac promoter
                     /note="promoter for the E. coli lac operon"
     protein_bind    5934..5950
                     /label=lac operator
                     /bound_moiety="lac repressor encoded by lacI"
                     /note="The lac repressor binds to the lac operator to
                     inhibit transcription in E. coli. This inhibition can be
                     relieved by adding lactose or
                     isopropyl-beta-D-thiogalactopyranoside (IPTG)."
     primer_bind     5939..5961
                     /label=M13/pUC Reverse
                     /note="In lacZ gene"
     primer_bind     5958..5974
                     /label=M13 rev
                     /note="common sequencing primer, one of multiple similar
                     variants"
     primer_bind     5958..5974
                     /label=M13 Reverse
                     /note="In lacZ gene. Also called M13-rev"
     primer_bind     5993..6013
                     /label=T3
                     /note="T3 promoter, forward primer"
     promoter        5995..6013
                     /label=T3 promoter
                     /note="promoter for bacteriophage T3 RNA polymerase"
     promoter        6041..6267
                     /label=RSV promoter
                     /note="Rous sarcoma virus enhancer/promoter"
     LTR             6268..6448
                     /label=5' LTR (truncated)
                     /note="truncated 5' long terminal repeat (LTR) from HIV-1"
     misc_feature    6495..6620
                     /label=HIV-1 Psi
                     /note="packaging signal of human immunodeficiency virus
                     type 1"
     misc_feature    7113..7346
                     /label=RRE
                     /note="The Rev response element (RRE) of HIV-1 allows for
                     Rev-dependent mRNA export from the nucleus to the
                     cytoplasm."
     CDS             7531..7575
                     /codon_start=1
                     /product="antigenic peptide corresponding to amino acids
                     655 to 669 of the HIV envelope protein gp41 (Lutje Hulsik
                     et al., 2013)"
                     /label=gp41 peptide
                     /note="recognized by the 2H10 single-chain llama nanobody"
                     /translation="KNEQELLELDKWASL"
     promoter        7753..7993
                     /label=U6 promoter
                     /note="RNA polymerase III promoter for human U6 snRNA"
     primer_bind     7753..7773
                     /label=hU6-F
                     /note="Human U6 promoter, forward primer"
     primer_bind     7924..7943
                     /label=LKO.1 5'
                     /note="Human U6 promoter, forward primer"
     misc_RNA        8023..8098
                     /label=gRNA scaffold
                     /note="guide RNA scaffold for the Streptococcus pyogenes
                     CRISPR/Cas9 system"
     misc_feature    8154..8271
                     /label=cPPT/CTS
                     /note="central polypurine tract and central termination
                     sequence of HIV-1"
ORIGIN
        1 cccgggtgca aagatggata aagttttaaa cagagaggaa tctttgcagc taatggacct
       61 tctaggtctt gaaaggagtg ggaattggct ccggtgcccg tcagtgggca gagcgcacat
      121 cgcccacagt ccccgagaag ttggggggag gggtcggcaa ttgatccggt gcctagagaa
      181 ggtggcgcgg ggtaaactgg gaaagtgatg tcgtgtactg gctccgcctt tttcccgagg
      241 gtgggggaga accgtatata agtgcagtag tcgccgtgaa cgttcttttt cgcaacgggt
      301 ttgccgccag aacacaggta agtgccgtgt gtggttcccg cgggcctggc ctctttacgg
      361 gttatggccc ttgcgtgcct tgaattactt ccacctggct gcagtacgtg attcttgatc
      421 ccgagcttcg ggttggaagt gggtgggaga gttcgaggcc ttgcgcttaa ggagcccctt
      481 cgcctcgtgc ttgagttgag gcctggcctg ggcgctgggg ccgccgcgtg cgaatctggt
      541 ggcaccttcg cgcctgtctc gctgctttcg ataagtctct agccatttaa aatttttgat
      601 gacctgctgc gacgcttttt ttctggcaag atagtcttgt aaatgcgggc caagatctgc
      661 acactggtat ttcggttttt ggggccgcgg gcggcgacgg ggcccgtgcg tcccagcgca
      721 catgttcggc gaggcggggc ctgcgagcgc ggccaccgag aatcggacgg gggtagtctc
      781 aagctggccg gcctgctctg gtgcctggcc tcgcgccgcc gtgtatcgcc ccgccctggg
      841 cggcaaggct ggcccggtcg gcaccagttg cgtgagcgga aagatggccg cttcccggcc
      901 ctgctgcagg gagctcaaaa tggaggacgc ggcgctcggg agagcgggcg ggtgagtcac
      961 ccacacaaag gaaaagggcc tttccgtcct cagccgtcgc ttcatgtgac tccacggagt
     1021 accgggcgcc gtccaggcac ctcgattagt tctcgagctt ttggagtacg tcgtctttag
     1081 gttgggggga ggggttttat gcgatggagt ttccccacac tgagtgggtg gagactgaag
     1141 ttaggccagc ttggcacttg atgtaattct ccttggaatt tgcccttttt gagtttggat
     1201 cttggttcat tctcaagcct cagacagtgg ttcaaagttt ttttcttcca tttcaggtgt
     1261 cgtgacgtac ggccaccatg accgagtaca agcccacggt gcgcctcgcc acccgcgacg
     1321 acgtccccag ggccgtacgc accctcgccg ccgcgttcgc cgactacccc gccacgcgcc
     1381 acaccgtcga tccggaccgc cacatcgagc gggtcaccga gctgcaagaa ctcttcctca
     1441 cgcgcgtcgg gctcgacatc ggcaaggtgt gggtcgcgga cgacggcgcc gccgtggcgg
     1501 tctggaccac gccggagagc gtcgaagcgg gggcggtgtt cgccgagatc ggcccgcgca
     1561 tggccgagtt gagcggttcc cggctggccg cgcagcaaca gatggaaggc ctcctggcgc
     1621 cgcaccggcc caaggagccc gcgtggttcc tggccaccgt cggagtctcg cccgaccacc
     1681 agggcaaggg tctgggcagc gccgtcgtgc tccccggagt ggaggcggcc gagcgcgccg
     1741 gggtgcccgc cttcctggag acctccgcgc cccgcaacct ccccttctac gagcggctcg
     1801 gcttcaccgt caccgccgac gtcgaggtgc ccgaaggacc gcgcacctgg tgcatgaccc
     1861 gcaagcccgg tgcctgaacg cgttaagtcg acaatcaacc tctggattac aaaatttgtg
     1921 aaagattgac tggtattctt aactatgttg ctccttttac gctatgtgga tacgctgctt
     1981 taatgccttt gtatcatgct attgcttccc gtatggcttt cattttctcc tccttgtata
     2041 aatcctggtt gctgtctctt tatgaggagt tgtggcccgt tgtcaggcaa cgtggcgtgg
     2101 tgtgcactgt gtttgctgac gcaaccccca ctggttgggg cattgccacc acctgtcagc
     2161 tcctttccgg gactttcgct ttccccctcc ctattgccac ggcggaactc atcgccgcct
     2221 gccttgcccg ctgctggaca ggggctcggc tgttgggcac tgacaattcc gtggtgttgt
     2281 cggggaaatc atcgtccttt ccttggctgc tcgcctgtgt tgccacctgg attctgcgcg
     2341 ggacgtcctt ctgctacgtc ccttcggccc tcaatccagc ggaccttcct tcccgcggcc
     2401 tgctgccggc tctgcggcct cttccgcgtc ttcgccttcg ccctcagacg agtcggatct
     2461 ccctttgggc cgcctccccg cgtcgacttt aagaccaatg acttacaagg cagctgtaga
     2521 tcttagccac tttttaaaag aaaagggggg actggaaggg ctaattcact cccaacgaag
     2581 acaagatctg ctttttgctt gtactgggtc tctctggtta gaccagatct gagcctggga
     2641 gctctctggc taactaggga acccactgct taagcctcaa taaagcttgc cttgagtgct
     2701 tcaagtagtg tgtgcccgtc tgttgtgtga ctctggtaac tagagatccc tcagaccctt
     2761 ttagtcagtg tggaaaatct ctagcagtac gtatagtagt tcatgtcatc ttattattca
     2821 gtatttataa cttgcaaaga aatgaatatc agagagtgag aggaacttgt ttattgcagc
     2881 ttataatggt tacaaataaa gcaatagcat cacaaatttc acaaataaag catttttttc
     2941 actgcattct agttgtggtt tgtccaaact catcaatgta tcttatcatg tctggctcta
     3001 gctatcccgc ccctaactcc gcccatcccg cccctaactc cgcccagttc cgcccattct
     3061 ccgccccatg gctgactaat tttttttatt tatgcagagg ccgaggccgc ctcggcctct
     3121 gagctattcc agaagtagtg aggaggcttt tttggaggcc tagggacgta cccaattcgc
     3181 cctatagtga gtcgtattac gcgcgctcac tggccgtcgt tttacaacgt cgtgactggg
     3241 aaaaccctgg cgttacccaa cttaatcgcc ttgcagcaca tccccctttc gccagctggc
     3301 gtaatagcga agaggcccgc accgatcgcc cttcccaaca gttgcgcagc ctgaatggcg
     3361 aatgggnnnn nnnnnnnnnn nnnnnnnnnn nnnnnnnnnn nnnnnnnnnn nnnnnnnnnn
     3421 nnnnnnnnnn nnnnnnnnnn nnnnnnnnnn nnnnnnnnnn nnnnnnnnnn nnnnnnnnnn
     3481 nnnnnnnnnn cnnnnnnnnn nnnnnnnnnn nnnnnnnnnn nnnnnnnnnn nnnnnnnnnn
     3541 nnnnnnnnnn nnnnnnnnnn nnnnnnnnnn nnnnnnnnnn nnannnnnnn nnnnnnnnnn
     3601 nnnnnnnnnn nnnnnnnnnn nnnnnnnnnn nncctttgac gttggagtcc acgttcttta
     3661 atagtggact cttgttccaa actggaacaa cactcaaccc tatctcggtc tattcttttg
     3721 atttataagg gattttgccg atttcggcct attggttaaa aaatgagctg atttaacaaa
     3781 aatttaacgc gaattttaac aaaatattaa cgcttacaat ttaggtggca cttttcgggg
     3841 aaatgtgcgc ggaaccccta tttgtttatt tttctaaata cattcaaata tgtatccgct
     3901 catgagacaa taaccctgat aaatgcttca ataatattga aaaaggaaga gtatgagtat
     3961 tcaacatttc cgtgtcgccc ttattccctt ttttgcggca ttttgccttc ctgtttttgc
     4021 tcacccagaa acgctggtga aagtaaaaga tgctgaagat cagttgggtg cacgagtggg
     4081 ttacatcgaa ctggatctca acagcggtaa gatccttgag agttttcgcc ccgaagaacg
     4141 ttttccaatg atgagcactt ttaaagttct gctatgtggc gcggtattat cccgtattga
     4201 cgccgggcaa gagcaactcg gtcgccgcat acactattct cagaatgact tggttgagta
     4261 ctcaccagtc acagaaaagc atcttacgga tggcatgaca gtaagagaat tatgcagtgc
     4321 tgccataacc atgagtgata acactgcggc caacttactt ctgacaacga tcggaggacc
     4381 gaaggagcta accgcttttt tgcacaacat gggggatcat gtaactcgcc ttgatcgttg
     4441 ggaaccggag ctgaatgaag ccataccaaa cgacgagcgt gacaccacga tgcctgtagc
     4501 aatggcaaca acgttgcgca aactattaac tggcgaacta cttactctag cttcccggca
     4561 acaattaata gactggatgg aggcggataa agttgcagga ccacttctgc gctcggccct
     4621 tccggctggc tggtttattg ctgataaatc tggagccggt gagcgtgggt ctcgcggtat
     4681 cattgcagca ctggggccag atggtaagcc ctcccgtatc gtagttatct acacgacggg
     4741 gagtcaggca actatggatg aacgaaatag acagatcgct gagataggtg cctcactgat
     4801 taagcattgg taactgtcag accaagttta ctcatatata ctttagattg atttaaaact
     4861 tcatttttaa tttaaaagga tctaggtgaa gatccttttt gataatctca tgaccaaaat
     4921 cccttaacgt gagttttcgt tccactgagc gtcagacccc gtagaaaaga tcaaaggatc
     4981 ttcttgagat cctttttttc tgcgcgtaat ctgctgcttg caaacaaaaa aaccaccgct
     5041 accagcggtg gtttgtttgc cggatcaaga gctaccaact ctttttccga aggtaactgg
     5101 cttcagcaga gcgcagatac caaatactgt tcttctagtg tagccgtagt taggccacca
     5161 cttcaagaac tctgtagcac cgcctacata cctcgctctg ctaatcctgt taccagtggc
     5221 tgctgccagt ggcgataagt cgtgtcttac cgggttggac tcaagacgat agttaccgga
     5281 taaggcgcag cggtcgggct gaacgggggg ttcgtgcaca cagcccagct tggagcgaac
     5341 gacctacacc gaactgagat acctacagcg tgagctatga gaaagcgcca cgcttcccga
     5401 agggagaaag gcggacaggt atccggtaag cggcagggtc ggaacaggag agcgcacgag
     5461 ggagcttcca gggggaaacg cctggtatct ttatagtcct gtcgggtttc gccacctctg
     5521 acttgagcgt cgatttttgt gatgctcgtc aggggggcgg agcctatgga aaaacgccag
     5581 caacgcggcc tttttacggt tcctggcctt ttgctggcct tttgctcaca tgttctttcc
     5641 tgcgttatcc cctgattctg tggataaccg tattaccgcc tttgagtgag ctgataccgc
     5701 tcgccgcagc cgaacgaccg agcgcagcga gtcagtgagc gaggaagcgg aagagcgccc
     5761 aatacgcaaa ccgcctctcc ccgcgcgttg gccgattcat taatgcagct ggcacgacag
     5821 gtttcccgac tggaaagcgg gcagtgagcg caacgcaatt aatgtgagtt agctcactca
     5881 ttaggcaccc caggctttac actttatgct tccggctcgt atgttgtgtg gaattgtgag
     5941 cggataacaa tttcacacag gaaacagcta tgaccatgat tacgccaagc gcgcaattaa
     6001 ccctcactaa agggaacaaa agctggagct gcaagcttaa tgtagtctta tgcaatactc
     6061 ttgtagtctt gcaacatggt aacgatgagt tagcaacatg ccttacaagg agagaaaaag
     6121 caccgtgcat gccgattggt ggaagtaagg tggtacgatc gtgccttatt aggaaggcaa
     6181 cagacgggtc tgacatggat tggacgaacc actgaattgc cgcattgcag agatattgta
     6241 tttaagtgcc tagctcgata cataaacggg tctctctggt tagaccagat ctgagcctgg
     6301 gagctctctg gctaactagg gaacccactg cttaagcctc aataaagctt gccttgagtg
     6361 cttcaagtag tgtgtgcccg tctgttgtgt gactctggta actagagatc cctcagaccc
     6421 ttttagtcag tgtggaaaat ctctagcagt ggcgcccgaa cagggacttg aaagcgaaag
     6481 ggaaaccaga ggagctctct cgacgcagga ctcggcttgc tgaagcgcgc acggcaagag
     6541 gcgaggggcg gcgactggtg agtacgccaa aaattttgac tagcggaggc tagaaggaga
     6601 gagatgggtg cgagagcgtc agtattaagc gggggagaat tagatcgcga tgggaaaaaa
     6661 ttcggttaag gccaggggga aagaaaaaat ataaattaaa acatatagta tgggcaagca
     6721 gggagctaga acgattcgca gttaatcctg gcctgttaga aacatcagaa ggctgtagac
     6781 aaatactggg acagctacaa ccatcccttc agacaggatc agaagaactt agatcattat
     6841 ataatacagt agcaaccctc tattgtgtgc atcaaaggat agagataaaa gacaccaagg
     6901 aagctttaga caagatagag gaagagcaaa acaaaagtaa gaccaccgca cagcaagcgg
     6961 ccgctgatct tcagacctgg aggaggagat atgagggaca attggagaag tgaattatat
     7021 aaatataaag tagtaaaaat tgaaccatta ggagtagcac ccaccaaggc aaagagaaga
     7081 gtggtgcaga gagaaaaaag agcagtggga ataggagctt tgttccttgg gttcttggga
     7141 gcagcaggaa gcactatggg cgcagcgtca atgacgctga cggtacaggc cagacaatta
     7201 ttgtctggta tagtgcagca gcagaacaat ttgctgaggg ctattgaggc gcaacagcat
     7261 ctgttgcaac tcacagtctg gggcatcaag cagctccagg caagaatcct ggctgtggaa
     7321 agatacctaa aggatcaaca gctcctgggg atttggggtt gctctggaaa actcatttgc
     7381 accactgctg tgccttggaa tgctagttgg agtaataaat ctctggaaca gatttggaat
     7441 cacacgacct ggatggagtg ggacagagaa attaacaatt acacaagctt aatacactcc
     7501 ttaattgaag aatcgcaaaa ccagcaagaa aagaatgaac aagaattatt ggaattagat
     7561 aaatgggcaa gtttgtggaa ttggtttaac ataacaaatt ggctgtggta tataaaatta
     7621 ttcataatga tagtaggagg cttggtaggt ttaagaatag tttttgctgt actttctata
     7681 gtgaatagag ttaggcaggg atattcacca ttatcgtttc agacccacct cccaaccccg
     7741 aggggaccca gagagggcct atttcccatg attccttcat atttgcatat acgatacaag
     7801 gctgttagag agataattag aattaatttg actgtaaaca caaagatatt agtacaaaat
     7861 acgtgacgta gaaagtaata atttcttggg tagtttgcag ttttaaaatt atgttttaaa
     7921 atggactatc atatgcttac cgtaacttga aagtatttcg atttcttggc tttatatatc
     7981 ttgtggaaag gacgaaacac cgcatgagca tgcacaacgt cagttttaga gctagaaata
     8041 gcaagttaaa ataaggctag tccgttatca acttgaaaaa gtggcaccga gtcggtgctt
     8101 ttttaagctt ggcgtaacta gatcttgaga caaatggcag tattcatcca caattttaaa
     8161 agaaaagggg ggattggggg gtacagtgca ggggaaagaa tagtagacat aatagcaaca
     8221 gacatacaaa ctaaagaatt acaaaaacaa attacaaaaa ttcaaaattt tcgggtttat
     8281 tacagggaca gcagagatcc actttggcgc cggctcgagg ggg
//
