[The description below was written by a language model from this plasmid's Addgene catalogue record and the feature table of its GenBank file.]
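Description:
CDK18 gRNA (BRDN0001144740) is a third-generation lentiviral guide RNA plasmid built on the lentiGuide-Puro backbone and designed to target human CDK18 (also known as PCTK3 or PCTAIRE3). The 8.3 kb circular construct is propagated in E. coli through a high-copy ColE1/pUC-type origin with ampicillin selection from the bla gene. The backbone also carries an f1 origin, an SV40 origin and poly(A) signal, and residual lac, T7 and T3 promoter elements outside the viral region.

The viral genome is transcribed from an RSV promoter fused to a truncated HIV-1 5' LTR, which makes packaging Tat-independent. It includes the Psi packaging signal, the RRE for Rev-dependent nuclear export, the cPPT/CTS element, and a U3-deleted, self-inactivating 3' LTR. Two expression units sit between the LTRs. A human U6 RNA polymerase III promoter drives the CDK18-specific spacer joined to the Streptococcus pyogenes Cas9 guide RNA scaffold. An EF-1-alpha promoter, with its intron A, drives puromycin N-acetyltransferase for selection of transduced mammalian cells, followed by a WPRE to enhance transcript expression.

According to the depositor, the guide was designed against three CDK18 reference transcripts. The plasmid does not encode Cas9, so it must be used with a separate Cas9 lentiviral vector or in cells that already express Cas9. It corresponds to a guide from a human kinome gRNA library associated with work on optimised sgRNA design, and it is suited to CRISPR knockout of CDK18 in human cells. The cloning method used to insert the guide is not recorded.
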