Addgene plasmid #77880: CDK18 gRNA (BRDN0001144740)
Purpose: 3rd generation lentiviral gRNA plasmid targeting human CDK18
Depositing lab: John Doench & David Root. Depositing organization: Broad Institute. Publication: Optimized sgRNA design to maximize activity and minimize off-target effects of CRISPR-Cas9. Doench JG, Fusi N, Sullender M, Hegde M, Vaimberg EW, Donovan KF, Smith I, Tothova Z, Wilen C, Orchard R, Virgin HW, Listgarten J, Root DE. Nat Biotechnol. 2016 Jan 18. doi: 10.1038/nbt.3437. PubMed 26780180.
Backbone
  Vector backbone: lentiGuide-Puro
  Backbone manufacturer: Zhang Lab (Addgene plasmid # 52963)
  Vector type: Mammalian Expression, Lentiviral, CRISPR
  Selectable markers: Puromycin
Growth in bacteria
  Bacterial resistance: Ampicillin, 100 μg/mL
  Growth temperature: 37°C
  Growth strain: DH5alpha
  Copy number: High Copy
Gene/Insert
  Gene/Insert name: CDK18 (alt names: CDK18; NM_002596.3)
  gRNA/shRNA sequence: CATGAGCATGCACAACGTCA
  Species: H. sapiens (human)
  Entrez Gene: CDK18 (a.k.a. PCTK3, PCTAIRE, PCTAIRE3)
  Promoter: hU6
  Cloning method: Unknown
  Sequencing primers: 5′ U6-F; 3′ pS2-R
Terms and licenses: Academic/Nonprofit Terms; Industry Terms: Not Available to Industry
Depositor comments: The gRNA was designed to target the following Genbank reference sequence(s): NM_002596.3,NM_212502.2,NM_212503.2. Note that this plasmid does NOT contain Cas9. It should be used in conjunction with lentiCas9-Blast (Addgene #52962) or otherwise with cell lines already expressing Cas9. Browse the full kinome gRNA library at http://www.addgene.org/pooled-library/broadgpp-human-kinome/ or visit http://www.broadinstitute.org/rnai/public/ for detailed protocols and information.
How to cite: CDK18 gRNA (BRDN0001144740) was a gift from John Doench & David Root (Addgene plasmid # 77880 ; http://n2t.net/addgene:77880 ; RRID:Addgene_77880)
