>Addgene plasmid #77880 | CDK18 gRNA (BRDN0001144740) | depositor partial sequence | sequence record 145340 | Target Sequence
CATGAGCATGCACAACGTCA
