>Addgene plasmid #77880 | CDK18 gRNA (BRDN0001144740) | addgene partial sequence | sequence record 188575 | hU6-F
GTAGAAAGTAATAATTTCTTGGGTAGTTTGCAGTTTTAAAATTATGTTTTAAAATGGACTATCATATGCT
TACCGTAACTTGAAAGTATTTCGATTTCTTGGCTTTATATATCTTGTGGAAAGGACGAAACACCGCATGA
GCATGCACAACGTCAGTTTTAGAGCTAGAAATAGCAAGTTAAAATAAGGCTAGTCCGTTATCAACTTGAA
AAAGTGGCACCGAGTCGGTGCTTTTTTAAGCTTGGCGTAACTAGATCTTGAGACAAATGGCAGTATTCAT
CCACAATTTTAAAAGAAAAGGGGGGATTGGGGGGTACAGTGCAGGGGAAAGAATAGTAGACATAATAGCA
ACAGACATACAAACTAAAGAATTACAAAAACAAATTACAAAAATTCAAAATTTTCGGGTTTATTACAGGG
ACAGCAGAGATCCACTTTGGCGCCGGCTCGAGGGGGCCCGGGTGCAAAGATGGATAAAGTTTTAAACAGA
GAGGAATCTTTGCAGCTAATGGACCTTCTAGGTCTTGAAAGGAGTGGGAATTGGCTCCGGTGCCCGTCAG
TGGGCAGAGC
